>Addgene plasmid #110007 | pHH0103_PFN2_Profilin | addgene full sequence | sequence record 215915 | Addgene NGS Result
TTGACAATTAATCATCGGCTCGTATAATGTGTGGAATTGTGAGCGGATAACAATTTCACACAGGAAACAG
CCAGTCCGTTTAGGTGTTTTCACGAGCACTTCACCAACAAGGACCATAGATTATGAAAATCGAAGAACAC
CATCACCATCACCATTCCAGCGGTAAGCTTATGTCCCCTATACTAGGTTATTGGAAAATTAAGGGCCTTG
TGCAACCCACTCGACTTCTTTTGGAATATCTTGAAGAAAAATATGAAGAGCATTTGTATGAGCGCGATGA
AGGTGATAAATGGCGAAACAAAAAGTTTGAATTGGGTTTGGAGTTTCCCAATCTTCCTTATTATATTGAT
GGTGATGTTAAATTAACACAGTCTATGGCCATCATACGTTATATAGCTGACAAGCACAACATGTTGGGTG
GTTGTCCAAAAGAGCGTGCAGAGATTTCAATGCTTGAAGGAGCGGTTTTGGATATTAGATACGGTGTTTC
GAGAATTGCATATAGTAAAGACTTTGAAACTCTCAAAGTTGATTTTCTTAGCAAGCTACCTGAAATGCTG
AAAATGTTCGAAGATCGTTTATGTCATAAAACATATTTAAATGGTGATCATGTAACCCATCCTGACTTCA
TGTTGTATGACGCTCTTGATGTTGTTTTATACATGGACCCAATGTGCCTGGATGCGTTCCCAAAATTAGT
TTGTTTTAAAAAACGTATTGAAGCTATCCCACAAATTGATAAGTACTTGAAATCCAGCAAGTATATAGCA
TGGCCTTTGCAGGGCTGGCAAGCCACGTTTGGTGGTGGCGACCATCCTCCAAAATCGGATCTGGAAGTTC
TGTTCCAGGGGCCCCTGTCCAGCGGTCTGGTTCCGCGTGGTTCCGGTACCGCGGCCCAGCCGGCCATGGC
AGGTTGGCAGTCATATGTTGATAACCTGATGTGCGACGGTTGCTGTCAAGAAGCGGCCATTGTTGGCTAT
TGTGATGCGAAATACGTCTGGGCAGCTACCGCCGGCGGTGTGTTTCAGTCGATTACGCCGATTGAAATCG
ATATGATCGTCGGTAAAGACCGTGAAGGCTTTTTCACCAATGGTCTGACGCTGGGCGCGAAAAAATGCAG
CGTCATTCGTGATTCTCTGTATGTGGATGGTGACTGTACCATGGACATCCGCACGAAATCTCAAGGCGGT
GAACCGACCTACAACGTGGCAGTTGGTCGTGCCGGCCGCGTCCTGGTGTTTGTTATGGGTAAAGAAGGCG
TGCATGGCGGTGGCCTGAACAAAAAAGCATACAGTATGGCTAAATACCTGCGCGATTCCGGCTTCGCGGC
CGCATA
[142 nt withheld, positions 1337-1478]
C
[98 nt withheld, positions 1480-1577]
AGTTTGTACTGGTGACGAAACTCAGTGTCTAGCTAGAGTGGC
[149 nt withheld, positions 1620-1768]
T
[41 nt withheld, positions 1770-1810]
T
[62 nt withheld, positions 1812-1873]
A
[35 nt withheld, positions 1875-1909]
CCTCCCTCAATCGGTTGAATGTCGCCCTTTTGTCTTTGGCGCTGGTAAACCATATGAA
[86 nt withheld, positions 1968-2053]
T
[54 nt withheld, positions 2055-2108]
CTAGCGCCGCCCTATACCTTGTCTGCCTCCCCGCGTTGCGTCGCGGTGCATGGAGCCGGGCCACCTCGAC
CTGAATGGAAGCCGGCGGCACCTCGCTAACGGATTCACCACTCCAAGAATTGGAGCCAATCAATTCTTGC
GGAGAACTGTGAATGCGCAAACCAACCCTTGGCAGAACATATCCATCGCGTCCGCCATCTCCAGCAGCCG
CACGCGGCGCATCTCGGGCAGCGTTGGGTCCTGGCCACGGGTGCGCATGATCGTGCTCCTGTCGTTGAGG
ACCCGGCTAGGCTGGCGGGGTTGCCTTACTGGTTAGCAGAATGAATCACCGATACGCGAGCGAACGTGAA
GCGACTGCTGCTGCAAAACGTCTGCGACCTGAGCAACAACATGAATGGTCTTCGGTTTCCGTGTTTCGTA
AAGTCTGGAAACGCGGAAGTCAGCGCCCTGCACCATTATGTTCCGGATCTGCATCGCAGGATGCTGCTGG
CTACCCTGTGGAACACCTACATCTGTATTAACGAAGCGCTGGCATTGACCCTGAGTGATTTTTCTCTGGT
CCCGCCGCATCCATACCGCCAGTTGTTTACCCTCACAACGTTCCAGTAACCGGGCATGTTCATCATCAGT
AACCCGTATCGTGAGCATCCTCTCTCGTTTCATCGGTATCATTACCCCCATGAACAGAAATCCCCCTTAC
ACGGAGGCATCAGTGACCAAACAGGAAAAAACCGCCCTTAACATGGCCCGCTTTATCAGAAGCCAGACAT
TAACGCTTCTGGAGAAACTCAACGAGCTGGACGCGGATGAACAGGCAGACATCTGTGAATCGCTTCACGA
CCACGCTGATGAGCTTTACCGCAGGATCCGCGAAATTGTAAGCGTTAATATTTTGTTAAAATTCGCGTTA
AATTTTTGTTAAATCAGCTCATTTTTTAACCAATAGGCCGAAATCGGCAAAATCCCTTATAAATCAAAAG
AATAGACCGAGATAGGGT
[37 nt withheld, positions 3107-3143]
AAAGAACGTGGACTCCAACGTCAAAGG
[49 nt withheld, positions 3171-3219]
T
[91 nt withheld, positions 3221-3311]
G
[124 nt withheld, positions 3313-3436]
CGCGGATCCTGCCTCGCGCGTTTCGGTGATGACGGTGAAAACCTCTGACACATGCAGCTCCCGGAGACGG
TCACAGCTTGTCTGTAAGCGGATGCCGGGAGCAGACAAGCCCGTCAGGGCGCGTCAGCGGGTGTTGGCGG
GTGTCGGGGCGCAGCCATGACCCAGTCACGTAGCGATAGCGGAGTGTATACTGGCTTAACTATGCGGCAT
CAGAGCAGATTGTACTGAGAGTGCACCATATGCGGTGTGAAATACCGCACAGATGCGTAAGGAGAAAATA
CCGCATCAGGCGCTCTTCCGCTTCCTCGCTCACTGACTCGCTGCGCTCGGTCGTTCGGCTGCGGCGAGCG
GTATCAGCTCACTCAAAGGCGGTAATACGGTTATCCACAGAATCAGGGGATAACGCAGGAAAGAACATGT
GAGCAAAAGGCCAGCAAAAGGCCAGGAACCGTAAAAAGGCCGCGTTGCTGGCGTTTTTCCATAGGCTCCG
CCCCCCTGACGAGCATCACAAAAATCGACGCTCAAGTCAGAGGTGGCGAAACCCGACAGGACTATAAAGA
TACCAGGGTTTCCCCCTGGAAGCTCCCTCGTGCGCTCTCCTGTTCCGACCCTGCCGCTTACCGGATACCT
GTCCGCCTTTCTCCCTTCGGGAAGCGTGGCGCTTTCTCATAGCTCACGCTGTAGGTATCTCAGTTCGGTG
TAGGTCGTTCGCTCCAAGCTGGGCTGTGTGCACGAACCCCCCGTTCAGCCCGACCGCTGCGCCTTATCCG
GTAACTATCGTCTTGAGTCCAACCCGGTAAGACACGACTTATCGCCACTGGCAGCAGCCACTGGTAACAG
GATTAGCAGAGCGAGGTATGTAGGCGGTGCTACAGAGTTCTTGAAGTGGTGGCCTAACTACGGCTACACT
AGAAGGACAGTATTTGGTATCTGCGCTCTGCTGAAGCCAGTTACCTTCGGAAAAAGAGTTGGTAGCTCTT
GATCCGGCAAACAAACCACCGCTGGTAGCGGTGGTTTTTTTGTTTGCAAGCAGCAGATTACGCGCAGAAA
AAAAGGATCTCAAGAAGATCCTTTGATCTTTTCTACGGGGTCTGACGCTCAGTGGAACGAAAACTCACGT
TAAGGGATTTTGGTCATGAGATTATCAAAAAGGATCTTCACCTAGATCCTTTTAAATTAAAAATGAAGTT
TTAAATCAATCTAAAGTATATATGAGTAAACTTGGTCTGACAGTTACCAATGCTTAATCAGTGAGGCACC
TATCTCAGCGATCTGTCTATTTCGTTCATCCATAGTTGCCTGACTCCCCGTCGTGTAGATAACTACGATA
CGGGAGGGCTTACCATCTGGCCCCAGTGCTGCAATGATACCGCGAGACCCACGCTCACCGGCTCCAGATT
TATCAGCAATAAACCAGCCAGCCGGAAGGGCCGAGCGCAGAAGTGGTCCTGCAACTTTATCCGCCTCCAT
CCAGTCTATTAATTGTTGCCGGGAAGCTAGAGTAAGTAGTTCGCCAGTTAATAGTTTGCGCAACGTTGTT
GCCATTGCTGCAGGCATCGTGGTGTCACGCTCGTCGTTTGGTATGGCTTCATTCAGCTCCGGTTCCCAAC
GATCAAGGCGAGTTACATGATCCCCCATGTTGTGCAAAAAAGCGGTTAGCTCCTTCGGTCCTCCGATCGT
TGTCAGAAGTAAGTTGGCCGCAGTGTTATCACTCATGGTTATGGCAGCACTGCATAATTCTCTTACTGTC
ATGCCATCCGTAAGATGCTTTTCTGTGACTGGTGAGTACTCAACCAAGTCATTCTGAGAATAGTGTATGC
GGCGACCGAGTTGCTCTTGCCCGGCGTCAACACGGGATAATACCGCGCCACATAGCAGAACTTTAAAAGT
GCTCATCATTGGAAAACGTTCTTCGGGGCGAAAACTCTCAAGGATCTTACCGCTGTTGAGATCCAGTTCG
ATGTAACCCACTCGTGCACCCAACTGATCTTCAGCATCTTTTACTTTCACCAGCGTTTCTGGGTGAGCAA
AAACAGGAAGGCAAAATGCCGCAAAAAAGGGAATAAGGGCGACACGGAAATGTTGAATACTCATACTCTT
CCTTTTTCAATATTATTGAAGCATTTATCAGGGTTATTGTCTCATGAGCGGATACATATTTGAATGTATT
TAGAAAAATAAACAAATAGGGGTTCCGCGCACATTTCCCCGAAAAGTGCCACCTGACGTCTAAGAAACCA
TTATTATCATGACATTAACCTATAAAAATAGGCGTATCACGAGGCCCTTTCGTCTTCAAGAATTCCCGAC
ACCATCGAATGGTGCAAAACCTTTCGCGGTATGGCATGATAGCGCCCGGAAGAGAGTCAATTCAGGGTGG
TGAATGTGAAACCAGTAACGTTATACGATGTCGCAGAGTATGCCGGTGTCTCTTATCAGACCGTTTCCCG
CGTGGTGAACCAGGCCAGCCACGTTTCTGCGAAAACGCGGGAAAAAGTGGAAGCGGCGATGGCGGAGCTG
AATTACATTCCCAACCGCGTGGCACAACAACTGGCGGGCAAACAGTCGTTGCTGATTGGCGTTGCCACCT
CCAGTCTGGCCCTGCACGCGCCGTCGCAAATTGTCGCGGCGATTAAATCTCGCGCCGATCAACTGGGTGC
CAGCGTGGTGGTGTCGATGGTAGAACGAAGCGGCGTCGAAGCCTGTAAAGCGGCGGTGCACAATCTTCTC
GCGCAACGCGTCAGTGGGCTGATCATTAACTATCCGCTGGATGACCAGGATGCCATTGCTGTGGAAGCTG
CCTGCACTAATGTTCCGGCGTTATTTCTTGATGTCTCTGACCAGACACCCATCAACAGTATTATTTTCTC
CCATGAAGACGGTACGCGACTGGGCGTGGAGCATCTGGTCGCATTGGGTCACCAGCAAATCGCGCTGTTA
GCGGGCCCATTAAGTTCTGTCTCGGCGCGTCTGCGTCTGGCTGGCTGGCATAAATATCTCACTCGCAATC
AAATTCAGCCGATAGCGGAACGGGAAGGCGACTGGAGTGCCATGTCCGGTTTTCAACAAACCATGCAAAT
GCTGAATGAGGGCATCGTTCCCACTGCGATGCTGGTTGCCAACGATCAGATGGCGCTGGGCGCAATGCGC
GCCATTACCGAGTCCGGGCTGCGCGTTGGTGCGGATATCTCGGTAGTGGGATACGACGATACCGAAGACA
GCTCATGTTATATCCCGCCGTTAACCACCATCAAACAGGATTTTCGCCTGCTGGGGCAAACCAGCGTGGA
CCGCTTGCTGCAACTCTCTCAGGGCCAGGCGGTGAAGGGCAATCAGCTGTTGCCCGTCTCACTGGTGAAA
AGAAAAACCACCCTGGCGCCCAATACGCAAACCGCCTCTCCCCGCGCGTTGGCCGATTCATTAATGCAGC
TGGCACGACAGGTTTCCCGACTGGAAAGCGGGCAGTGAGCGCAACGCAATTAATGTAAGTTAGCTCACTC
ATTAGGCACAATTCTCATGTTTGACAGCTTATCATCGACTGCACGGTGCACCAATGCTTCTGGCGTCAGG
CAGCCATCGGAAGCTGTGGTATGGCTGTGCAGGTCGTAAATCACTGCATAATTCGTGTCGCTCAAGGCGC
ACTCCCGTTCTGGATAATGTTTTTTGCGCCGACATCATAACGGTTCTGGCAAATATTCTGAAATGAGCTG
Features (pLannotate 1.2.2; 21 found; start..end, strand, type, name):
      1..29      +  promoter       tac promoter: strong E. coli promoter; hybrid between the trp and lac UV5 promoters
     37..53      +  protein_bind   lac operator: The lac repressor binds to the lac operator to inhibit transcription in E. coli. This inhibition can be relieved by adding lactose or isopropyl-β-D-thiogalactopyranoside (IPTG). lac repressor encoded by lacI
    138..155     +  CDS            6xHis: 6xHis affinity tag
    171..824     +  CDS            GST26_SCHJA: Experimental evidence at protein level: Swiss-Prot protein existence level 1. GST isoenzymes appear to play a central role in the parasite detoxification system. Other functions are also suspected including a role in increasing the solubility of haematin in the parasite gut. From Schistosoma japonicum (Blood fluke).
    906..1325    +  CDS            PFN2: PROF2_HUMAN - Experimental evidence at protein level: Swiss-Prot protein existence level 1. Binds to actin and affects the structure of the cytoskeleton. At high concentrations, profilin prevents the polymerization of actin, whereas it enhances it at low concentrations. By binding to PIP2, it inhibits the formation of IP3 and DG. From Homo sapiens (Human).
   1341..1388    +  terminator     fd terminator (sequence withheld): central terminator from bacteriophage fd (Otsuka and Kunisawa, 1982)
   1393..1605    +  CDS            M13 gene III (fragment) (sequence partly withheld): pIII; III; minor coat protein
   1620..2090    +  CDS            M13 gene III (fragment) (sequence partly withheld): pIII; III; minor coat protein
   2112..2182    +  CDS            TcR (fragment): tetracycline efflux protein; tet; confers resistance to tetracycline
   2424..2804    -  CDS            YPB1_ECOLX: Protein predicted: Swiss-Prot protein existence level 4. From Escherichia coli.
   2821..2972    +  CDS            rop (fragment): Rop protein, which maintains plasmids at low copy number; rop
   3008..3436    -  rep_origin     f1 ori (sequence partly withheld): f1 bacteriophage origin of replication; arrow indicates direction of (+) strand synthesis
   3445..3484    +  CDS            rop (fragment): Rop protein, which maintains plasmids at low copy number; rop
   3586..3726    +  misc_feature   bom: basis of mobility region from pBR322
   3912..4499    -  rep_origin     ori: high-copy-number ColE1/pMB1/pBR322/pUC origin of replication
   4670..5530    -  CDS            AmpR: β-lactamase; bla; confers resistance to ampicillin, carbenicillin, and related antibiotics
   5531..5635    -  promoter       AmpR promoter: bla
   5744..5821    +  promoter       lacIq promoter: lacI (mutant); In the lacIq allele, a single base change in the promoter boosts expression of the lacI gene about 10-fold.
   5822..6904    +  CDS            lacI: lac repressor; lacI; The lac repressor binds to the lac operator to inhibit transcription in E. coli. This inhibition can be relieved by adding lactose or isopropyl-β-D-thiogalactopyranoside (IPTG).
   6917..6938    +  protein_bind   CAP binding site: CAP binding activates transcription in the presence of cAMP. E. coli catabolite activator protein
   6957..6974    +  promoter       tet promoter (fragment): E. coli promoter for tetracycline efflux protein gene
