[The description below was written by a language model from this plasmid's Addgene catalogue record and pLannotate feature annotations shown in this document.]
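Description:
pHH0103_PFN2_Profilin is a 7.1 kb bacterial expression plasmid built on the pHH0103 backbone for producing and purifying the profilin domain of human PFN2 in E. coli. It replicates from a ColE1/pBR322-type origin with the pBR322 bom region. The catalogue lists it as low copy, although the rop gene is annotated only as fragments interrupted by an f1 phage origin. Selection is by ampicillin through the β-lactamase gene and its native promoter.

Expression is driven by the hybrid tac promoter followed by a lac operator. The plasmid carries its own lacI gene under the up-mutated lacIq promoter, so transcription is repressed until IPTG (or lactose) is added. The open reading frame begins with a 6xHis tag, continues into Schistosoma japonicum glutathione S-transferase, and then into the PFN2 coding sequence, which was inserted between SfiI and NotI sites. The product is therefore expected to be an N-terminally His- and GST-tagged profilin-2 that can be captured on either nickel or glutathione resin. Any protease cleavage site between GST and the insert is not annotated. The phage fd terminator lies immediately downstream of the insert.

Beyond the terminator are fragments of M13 gene III, and elsewhere there are fragments of the tetracycline resistance gene and its promoter. Together with the f1 origin, these suggest the backbone derives from a phagemid display vector, but they do not appear to be part of the expressed fusion. The associated work is a large-scale survey of peptide ligands for peptide recognition modules, consistent with using the purified GST-tagged domain as a binding target.
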