Addgene plasmid #110007: pHH0103_PFN2_Profilin
Purpose: Protein expression and purification of PFN2_Profilin
Depositing lab: Sachdev Sidhu. Depositing organization: University of Toronto. Publication: Large-scale survey and database of high affinity ligands for peptide recognition modules. Teyra J, Kelil A, Jain S, Helmy M, Jajodia R, Hooda Y, Gu J, D'Cruz AA, Nicholson SE, Min J, Sudol M, Kim PM, Bader GD, Sidhu SS. Mol Syst Biol. 2020 Dec;16(12):e9310. doi: 10.15252/msb.20199310. PubMed 33438817.
Backbone
  Vector backbone: pHH0103
  Vector type: Bacterial Expression
Growth in bacteria
  Bacterial resistance: Ampicillin, 100 μg/mL
  Growth temperature: 37°C
  Growth strain: DH5alpha
  Copy number: Low Copy
Gene/Insert
  Gene/Insert name: PFN2_Profilin
  Species: H. sapiens (human)
  Entrez Gene: PFN2 (a.k.a. D3S1319E, PFL)
  Cloning method: Restriction Enzyme; 5′ cloning site Sfi1 (unknown if destroyed); 3′ cloning site Not1 (unknown if destroyed)
Terms and licenses: Academic/Nonprofit Terms; Industry Terms: Not Available to Industry
How to cite: pHH0103_PFN2_Profilin was a gift from Sachdev Sidhu (Addgene plasmid # 110007 ; http://n2t.net/addgene:110007 ; RRID:Addgene_110007)
