>Addgene plasmid #110007 | pHH0103_PFN2_Profilin | depositor partial sequence | sequence record 206959 | pHH0103_PFN2_Profilin sequence 441 bps
GGCCCAGCCGGCCATGGCAGGTTGGCAGTCATATGTTGATAACCTGATGTGCGACGGTTGCTGTCAAGAA
GCGGCCATTGTTGGCTATTGTGATGCGAAATACGTCTGGGCAGCTACCGCCGGCGGTGTGTTTCAGTCGA
TTACGCCGATTGAAATCGATATGATCGTCGGTAAAGACCGTGAAGGCTTTTTCACCAATGGTCTGACGCT
GGGCGCGAAAAAATGCAGCGTCATTCGTGATTCTCTGTATGTGGATGGTGACTGTACCATGGACATCCGC
ACGAAATCTCAAGGCGGTGAACCGACCTACAACGTGGCAGTTGGTCGTGCCGGCCGCGTCCTGGTGTTTG
TTATGGGTAAAGAAGGCGTGCATGGCGGTGGCCTGAACAAAAAAGCATACAGTATGGCTAAATACCTGCG
CGATTCCGGCTTCGCGGCCGC
